>Addgene plasmid #244662 | CL20_mEGFP_FOidr_110 | addgene full sequence | sequence record 488133 | Addgene NGS Result
AAAAAAAATCTAACCTCAAGTCAAGGCTTTTCTATGGAATAAGGAATGGACAGCAGGGGGCTGTTTCATA
TACTGATGACCTCTTTATAGCCAACCTTTGTTCATGGCAGCCAGCATATGGGCATATGTTGCCAAACTCT
AAACCAAATACTCATTCTGATGTTTTAAATGATTTGCCCTCCCATATGTCCTTCCGAGTGAGAGACACAA
AAAATTCCAACACACTATTGCAATGAAAATAAATTTCCTTTATTAGCCAGAAGTCAGATGCTCAAGGGGC
TTCATGATGTCCCCATAATTTTTGGCAGAGGGAAAAAGATCTGCTAGCTCGAGCAGCTGAAGCTTTATTG
AGGCTTAAGCAGTGGGTTCCCTAGTTAGCCAGAGAGCTCCCAGGCTCAGATCTGGTCTAACCAGAGAGAC
CCAGTACAGGCAAAAAGCAGATCTTGTCTTCTTTGGGAGTGAATTAGCCCTTCCAGTCCCCCCTTTTCTT
TTAAAAAGTGGCTAAGATCTACAGCTGCCTTGTAAGTCATTGGTCTTAAAGGTACCGTAATCTTATCTAG
AACCGGTTCAGGCAGGCGCAACGCTGCGACGAAGACCTCCGTTTAAGTTCTTAGCCTTCGGGGGAGAAGC
GGAACGCGCCAAAGGGCGAGGCCCCGGACCCGCCTCTGACCACGCTGCATCACCACCTGGCGATGGACTT
GCCCCAGGGGCTGCTGCTGCACGTCCACCCTCACGCGACGCACGTGCGGACGCTTTATTCGCATCGCTCA
AAGCTGGACTCTTGGGAAAAAAGGAGTACCGGGAAGCGGCCGCACTTCCCCCGGAGCCTCCGCTTCCGCC
CTTGTACAGCTCGTCCATGCCGAGAGTGATCCCGGCGGCGGTCACGAACTCCAGCAGGACCATGTGATCG
CGCTTCTCGTTGGGGTCTTTGCTCAGCTTGGACTGGGTGCTCAGGTAGTGGTTGTCGGGCAGCAGCACGG
GGCCGTCGCCGATGGGGGTGTTCTGCTGGTAGTGGTCGGCGAGCTGCACGCTGCCGTCCTCGATGTTGTG
GCGGATCTTGAAGTTCACCTTGATGCCGTTCTTCTGCTTGTCGGCCATGATATAGACGTTGTGGCTGTTG
TAGTTGTACTCCAGCTTGTGCCCCAGGATGTTGCCGTCCTCCTTGAAGTCGATGCCCTTCAGCTCGATGC
GGTTCACCAGGGTGTCGCCCTCGAACTTCACCTCGGCGCGGGTCTTGTAGTTGCCGTCGTCCTTGAAGAA
GATGGTGCGCTCCTGGACGTAGCCTTCGGGCATGGCGGACTTGAAGAAGTCGTGCTGCTTCATGTGGTCG
GGGTAGCGGCTGAAGCACTGCACGCCGTAGGTCAGGGTGGTCACGAGGGTGGGCCAGGGCACGGGCAGCT
TGCCGGTGGTGCAGATGAACTTCAGGGTCAGCTTGCCGTAGGTGGCATCGCCCTCGCCCTCGCCGGACAC
GCTGAACTTGTGGCCGTTTACGTCGCCGTCCAGCTCGACCAGGATGGGCACCACCCCGGTGAACAGCTCC
TCGCCCTTGCTCACCATGGTGGCGACCGGTGGATCCCGGGCCCGCGGTACCGTCGACTGCAGAATTCGGT
TCACTAAACGAGCCCGGTTCACTAAACGAGCTCTGCTTATATAGACCTCCCACCGTACACGCCTACCGCC
CATTTGCGTCAATGGGGCGGAGTTGTTACGACATTTTGGAAAGTCCCGTTGATTTTGGTGCCAAAACAAA
CTCCCATTGACGTCAATGGGGTGGAGACTTGGAAATCCCCGTGAGTCAAACCGCTATCCACGCCCATTGA
TGTACTGCCAAAACCGCATCACCATGGTAATAGCGATGACTAATACGTAGATGTACTGCCAAGTAGGAAA
GTCCCATAAGGTCATGTACTGGGCATAATGCCAGGCGGGCCATTTACCGTCATTGACGTCAATAGGGGGC
GTACTTGGCATATGATACACTTGATGTACTGCCAAGTGGGCAGTTTACCGTAAATACTCCACCCATTGAC
GTCAATGGAAAGTCCCTATTGGCGTTACTATGGGAACATACGTCATTATTGACGTCAATGGGCGGGGGTC
GTTGGGCGGTCAGCCAGGCGGGCCATTTACCGTAAGTTATGTAACGCGGAACTCCATATATGGGCTATGA
ACTAATGACCCCGTAATTGATTACTATTAATAACTAGCACGCGTTCGAAGCTTGAGCTCGGTCCCCTCGG
GGTTGGGAGGTGGGTCTGAAACGATAATGGTGAATATCCCTGCCTAACTCTATTCACTATAGAAAGTACA
GCAAAAACTATTCTTAAACCTACCAAGCCTCCTACTATCATTATGAATAATTTTATATACCACAGCCAAT
TTGTTATGTTAAACCAATTCCACAAACTTGCCCATTTATCTAATTCCAATAATTCTTGTTCATTCTTTTC
TTGCTGGTTTTGCGATTCTTCAATTAAGGAGTGTATTAAGCTTGTGTAATTGTTAATTTCTCTGTCCCAC
TCCATCCAGGTCGTGTGATTCCAAATCTGTTCCAGAGATTTATTACTCCAACTAGCATTCCAAGGCACAG
CAGTGGTGCAAATGAGTTTTCCAGAGCAACCCCAAATCCCCAGGAGCTGTTGATCCTTTAGGTATCTTTC
CACAGCCAGGATTCTTGCCTGGAGCTGCTTGATGCCCCAGACTGTGAGTTGCAACAGATGCTGTTGCGCC
TCAATAGCCCTCAGCAAATTGTTCTGCTGCTGCACTATACCAGACAATAATTGTCTGGCCTGTACCGTCA
GCGTCATTGACGCTGCGCCCATAGTGCTTCCTGCTGCTCCCAAGAACCCAAGGAACAAAGCTCCTATTCC
CACTGCTCTTTTTTCTCTCTGCACCACTCTTCTCTTTGCCTTGGTGGGTGCTACTCCTAATGGTTCAATT
TTTACTACTTTATATTTATATAATTCACTTCTCCAATTGTCCCTCATATCTCCTCCTTATGGTGTTTTAC
TAAACTTTTCCATGTTCTAATCCTCATCCTGTCTACTTGCCACACAATCATCACCTGCCATCTGTTTTCC
ATAATCCCTAATGATCTTTGCTTTTCTTCTTGGCACTACTTTTATGTCACTATTATCTTGTATTACTACT
GCCCCTTCACCTTTCCAGAGGAGCTTTGCTGGTCCTTTCCAAAGTGGATTTCTGCTGTCCCTGTAATAAA
CCCGAAAATTTTGAATTTTTGTAATTTGTTTTTGTAATTCTTTAGTTTGTATGTCTGTTGCTATTATGTC
TACTATTCTTTCCCCTGCACTGTACCCCCCAATCCCCCCTTTTCTTTTAAAATTGTGGATGAATACTGCC
ATTTGTACTGCTGTCTTAAGATGTTCAGCCTGATCTCTTACCTGTCCTATAATTTTCTTTAATTCTTTAT
TCATAGATTCTACTACTCCTTGACTTTGGGGATTGTAGGGAATTTCCAGGTCTGAAGATCCTGCTGCTTG
CTGTGCTTTTTTCTTACTTTTGTTTTGCTCTTCCTCTATCTTGTCTAAAGCTTCCTTGGTGTCTTTTATC
TCTATCCTTTGATGCACACAATAGAGGGTTGCTACTGTATTATATAATGATCTAAGTTCTTCTGATCCTG
TCTGAAGGGATGGTTGTAGCTGTCCCAGTATTTGTCTACAGCCTTCTGATGTTTCTAACAGGCCAGTATT
AACTGCGAATCGTTCTAGCTCCCTGCTTGCCCATACTATATGTTTTAATTTATATTTTTTCTTTCCCCCT
GGCCTTAACCGAATTTTTTCCCATCGCGATCTAATTCTCCCCCGCTTAATACTGACGCTCTCGCACCCAT
CTCTCTCCTTCTAGCCTCCGCTAGTCAAAATTTTTGGCGTACTCACCAGTCGCCGCCCCTCGCCTCTTGC
CGTGCGCGCTTCAGCAAGCCGAGTCCTGCGTCGAGAGAGCTCCTCTGGTTTCCCTTTCGCTTTCAAGTCC
CTGTTCGGGCGCCACTGCTAGAGATTTTCCACACTGACTAAAAGGGTCTGAGGGATCTCTAGTTACCAGA
GTCACACAACAGACGGGCACACACTACTTGAAGCACTCAAGGCAAGCTTTATTGAGGCTTAAGCAGTGGG
TTCCCTAGTTAGCCAGAGAGCTCCCAGGCTCAGATCTGGTCTAACCAGAGAGACCCAGTACAGGCAAAAA
GCAGCTGCTTATATGCAGGATCTGAGGGCTCGCCACTCCCCAGTCCCGCCCAGGCCACGCCTCCCATGGT
AATAGCGATGACTAATACGTAGATGTACTGCCAAGTAGGAAAGTCCCATAAGGTCATGTACTGGGCATAA
TGCCAGGCGGGCCATTTACCGTCATTGACGTCAATAGGGGGCGTACTTGGCATATGATACACTTGATGTA
CTGCCAAGTGGGCAGTTTACCGTAAATACTCCACCCATTGACGTCAATGGAAAGTCCCTATTGGCGTTAC
TATGGGAACATACGTCATTATTGACGTCAATGGGCGGGGGTCGTTGGGCGGTCAGCCAGGCGGGCCATTT
ACCGTAAGTTATGTAACGCGGAACTCCATATATGGGCTATGAACTAATGACCCCGTAATTGATTACTATT
AATAACTAGTCAATAATCAATGTCGACCCAGGTGGCACTTTTCGGGGAAATGTGCGCGGAACCCCTATTT
GTTTATTTTTCTAAATACATTCAAATATGTATCCGCTCATGAGACAATAACCCTGATAAATGCTTCAATA
ATATTGAAAAAGGAAGAGTATGAGTATTCAACATTTCCGTGTCGCCCTTATTCCCTTTTTTGCGGCATTT
TGCCTTCCTGTTTTTGCTCACCCAGAAACGCTGGTGAAAGTAAAAGATGCTGAAGATCAGTTGGGTGCAC
GAGTGGGTTACATCGAACTGGATCTCAACAGCGGTAAGATCCTTGAGAGTTTTCGCCCCGAAGAACGTTT
TCCAATGATGAGCACTTTTAAAGTTCTGCTATGTGGCGCGGTATTATCCCGTATTGACGCCGGGCAAGAG
CAACTCGGTCGCCGCATACACTATTCTCAGAATGACTTGGTTGAGTACTCACCAGTCACAGAAAAGCATC
TTACGGATGGCATGACAGTAAGAGAATTATGCAGTGCTGCCATAACCATGAGTGATAACACTGCGGCCAA
CTTACTTCTGACAACGATCGGAGGACCGAAGGAGCTAACCGCTTTTTTGCACAACATGGGGGATCATGTA
ACTCGCCTTGATCGTTGGGAACCGGAGCTGAATGAAGCCATACCAAACGACGAGCGTGACACCACGATGC
CTGTAGCAATGGCAACAACGTTGCGCAAACTATTAACTGGCGAACTACTTACTCTAGCTTCCCGGCAACA
ATTAATAGACTGGATGGAGGCGGATAAAGTTGCAGGACCACTTCTGCGCTCGGCCCTTCCGGCTGGCTGG
TTTATTGCTGATAAATCTGGAGCCGGTGAGCGTGGGTCTCGCGGTATCATTGCAGCACTGGGGCCAGATG
GTAAGCCCTCCCGTATCGTAGTTATCTACACGACGGGGAGTCAGGCAACTATGGATGAACGAAATAGACA
GATCGCTGAGATAGGTGCCTCACTGATTAAGCATTGGTAACTGTCAGACCAAGTTTACTCATATATACTT
TAGATTGATTTAAAACTTCATTTTTAATTTAAAAGGATCTAGGTGAAGATCCTTTTTGATAATCTCATGA
CCAAAATCCCTTAACGTGAGTTTTCGTTCCACTGAGCGTCAGACCCCGTAGAAAAGATCAAAGGATCTTC
TTGAGATCCTTTTTTTCTGCGCGTAATCTGCTGCTTGCAAACAAAAAAACCACCGCTACCAGCGGTGGTT
TGTTTGCCGGATCAAGAGCTACCAACTCTTTTTCCGAAGGTAACTGGCTTCAGCAGAGCGCAGATACCAA
ATACTGTTCTTCTAGTGTAGCCGTAGTTAGGCCACCACTTCAAGAACTCTGTAGCACCGCCTACATACCT
CGCTCTGCTAATCCTGTTACCAGTGGCTGCTGCCAGTGGCGATAAGTCGTGTCTTACCGGGTTGGACTCA
AGACGATAGTTACCGGATAAGGCGCAGCGGTCGGGCTGAACGGGGGGTTCGTGCACACAGCCCAGCTTGG
AGCGAACGACCTACACCGAACTGAGATACCTACAGCGTGAGCTATGAGAAAGCGCCACGCTTCCCGAAGG
GAGAAAGGCGGACAGGTATCCGGTAAGCGGCAGGGTCGGAACAGGAGAGCGCACGAGGGAGCTTCCAGGG
GGAAACGCCTGGTATCTTTATAGTCCTGTCGGGTTTCGCCACCTCTGACTTGAGCGTCGATTTTTGTGAT
GCTCGTCAGGGGGGCGGAGCCTATGGAAAAACGCCAGCAACGCGGCCTTTTTACGGTTCCTGGCCTTTTG
CTGGCCTTTTGCTCACATGTTCTTTCCTGCGTTATCCCCTGCTTCTGTGGATAACCGTATTACCGCCTTT
GAGTGAGCTGATACCGCTCGCCGCAGCCGAACGACCGAGCGCAGCGAGTCAGTGAGCGAGGAAGCGGAAG
AGCGCCCAATACGCAAACCGCCTCTCCCCGCGCGTTGGCCGATTCATTAATGCAGCGGATCCAGACATGA
TAAGATACATTGATGAGTTTGGACAAACCACAACTAGAATGCAGTGAAAAAAATGCTTTATTTGTGAAAT
TTGTGATGCTATTGCTTTATTTGTAACCATTATAAGCTGCAATAAACAAGTTAGCTTTTTGCAAAAGCCT
AGGCCTCCAAAAAAGCCTCCTCACTACTTCTGGAATAGCTCAGAGGCCGAGGCGGCCTCGGCCTCTGCAT
AAATAAAAAAAATTAGTCAGCCATGGGGCGGAGAATGGGCGGAACTGGGCGGAGTTAGGGGCGGGATGGG
CGGAGTTAGGGGCGGGACTATGGTTGCTGACTAATTGAGATGCGGATCCGCTGGCACGACAGGTTTCCCG
ACTGGAAAGCGGGCAGTGAGCGCAACGCAATTAATGTGAGTTAGCTCACTCATTAGGCACCCCAGGCTTT
ACACTTTATGCTTCCGGCTCGTATGTTGTGTGGAATTGTGAGCGGATAACAATTTCACACAGGAAACAGC
TATGACCATGATTACGCCAAGCTTGGGCTGCAGGTCGAGGGATCTCCATAAGAGAAGAGGGACAGCTATG
ACTGGGAGTAGTCAGGAGAGGAGGAAAAATCTGGCTAGTAAAACATGTAAGGAAAATTTTAGGGATGTTA
AAGAAAAAAATAACACAAAACAAAATAT
Features (pLannotate 1.2.2; 29 found; start..end, strand, type, name):
    199..254     -  polyA_signal   β-globin poly(A) signal: rabbit β-globin polyadenylation signal (Gil and Proudfoot, 1987)
    340..475     -  LTR            3' LTR (ΔU3) (fragment): self-inactivating 3' long terminal repeat (LTR) from HIV-1
    477..545     -  CDS            nef (fragment): NEF_HV1Z2 - Experimental evidence at protein level: Swiss-Prot protein existence level 1. Extracellular Nef protein targets CD4(+) T-lymphocytes for apoptosis by interacting with CXCR4 surface receptors. From Human immunodeficiency virus type 1 group M subtype D (isolate Z2/CDC-Z34) (HIV-1).
    571..798     -  CDS            MSH6 (fragment): MSH6_HUMAN - Also known as GTBP. Experimental evidence at protein level: Swiss-Prot protein existence level 1. Component of the post-replicative DNA mismatch repair system (MMR). Heterodimerizes with MSH2 to form MutS alpha, which binds to DNA mismatches thereby initiating DNA repair. When bound, MutS alpha bends the DNA helix and shields approximately 20 base pairs, and recognizes single base mismatches and dinucleotide insertion-deletion loops (IDL) in the DNA. After mismatch binding, forms a ternary complex with the MutL alpha heterodimer, which is thought to be responsible for directing th
    841..1557    -  CDS            mEGFP: mEGFP is a basic (constitutively fluorescent) green fluorescent protein published in 2002, derived from Aequorea victoria. It has moderate acid sensitivity.
   1571..1608    -  misc_feature   MCS (fragment): multiple cloning site
   1607..1623    -  promoter       tight TRE promoter (fragment): Tet-responsive promoter PTight, consisting of seven tet operator sequences followed by the minimal CMV promoter
   1639..1842    -  promoter       CMV promoter: human cytomegalovirus (CMV) immediate early promoter
   1843..2146    -  enhancer       CMV enhancer: human cytomegalovirus immediate early enhancer
   2214..2230    -  misc_feature   MCS (fragment): multiple cloning site
   2230..2255    -  CDS            Rev (fragment): human immunodeficiency virus 1 (HIV-1) Rev protein; rev; enhances nuclear export of unspliced and incompletely spliced viral mRNAs
   2632..2865    -  misc_feature   RRE: The Rev response element (RRE) of HIV-1 allows for Rev-dependent mRNA export from the nucleus to the cytoplasm.
   2999..3082    -  CDS            vif (fragment): VIF_HV1BR - Experimental evidence at protein level: Swiss-Prot protein existence level 1. Counteracts the innate antiviral activity of host APOBEC3F and APOBEC3G. Forms a complex with host APOBEC3F and APOBEC3G thus preventing the entry of these lethally hypermutating enzymes into progeny virions. Recruits an active E3 ubiquitin ligase complex composed of elongin BC, CUL5, and RBX2 to induce polyubiquitination of APOBEC3G and APOBEC3F. In turn, they are directed to the 26S proteasome for degradation. Vif interaction with APOBEC3G also blocks its cytidine deaminase activity in a proteasome-inde
   3225..3342    -  misc_feature   cPPT/CTS: central polypurine tract and central termination sequence of HIV-1
   3491..3850    -  CDS            HIV-1 gag (fragment): gag protein from human immunodeficiency virus 1; gag
   3834..3959    -  misc_feature   HIV-1 Ψ: packaging signal of human immunodeficiency virus type 1
   4006..4263    -  LTR            5' LTR (truncated): truncated 5' long terminal repeat (LTR) from HIV-1
   4265..4644    -  enhancer       CMV enhancer: human cytomegalovirus immediate early enhancer
   4675..4779    +  promoter       AmpR promoter: bla
   4780..5640    +  CDS            AmpR: β-lactamase; bla; confers resistance to ampicillin, carbenicillin, and related antibiotics
   5811..6399    +  rep_origin     ori: high-copy-number ColE1/pMB1/pBR322/pUC origin of replication
   6582..6636    +  CDS            lacI (fragment): lac repressor; lacI; The lac repressor binds to the lac operator to inhibit transcription in E. coli. This inhibition can be relieved by adding lactose or isopropyl-β-D-thiogalactopyranoside (IPTG).
   6638..6772    -  polyA_signal   SV40 poly(A) signal: SV40 polyadenylation signal
   6792..6927    -  rep_origin     SV40 ori: SV40 origin of replication
   6951..6973    -  promoter       SV40 promoter (fragment): SV40 enhancer and early promoter
   6980..7019    +  CDS            lacI (fragment): lac repressor; lacI; The lac repressor binds to the lac operator to inhibit transcription in E. coli. This inhibition can be relieved by adding lactose or isopropyl-β-D-thiogalactopyranoside (IPTG).
   7032..7053    +  protein_bind   CAP binding site: CAP binding activates transcription in the presence of cAMP. E. coli catabolite activator protein
   7068..7098    +  promoter       lac promoter: promoter for the E. coli lac operon
   7106..7122    +  protein_bind   lac operator: The lac repressor binds to the lac operator to inhibit transcription in E. coli. This inhibition can be relieved by adding lactose or isopropyl-β-D-thiogalactopyranoside (IPTG). lac repressor encoded by lacI
