[The description below was written by a language model from this plasmid's Addgene catalogue record and pLannotate feature annotations shown in this document.]
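Description:
CL20_mEGFP_FOidr_110 is a mammalian expression plasmid built on the CL20 backbone. The catalogue lists it simply as a mammalian expression vector, but the feature table shows the architecture of a self-inactivating HIV-1 lentiviral transfer vector. A CMV enhancer is fused to a truncated 5' LTR, which would drive transcription of the vector genome in producer cells. This is followed by the Ψ packaging signal with a partial gag sequence, the cPPT/CTS element that aids nuclear import, the Rev response element for Rev-dependent export of unspliced RNA, and a ΔU3 3' LTR fragment that inactivates LTR promoter activity after integration. A rabbit β-globin polyadenylation signal lies downstream of the 3' LTR. Short matches to vif, nef, Rev and lacI are residual fragments rather than functional genes. In bacteria the plasmid is maintained through a high-copy ColE1/pUC-type origin and selected with ampicillin via β-lactamase. An SV40 origin and SV40 poly(A) signal are also present in the backbone.

The payload sits between the RRE and the 3' LTR and is driven by an internal CMV enhancer/promoter. It encodes monomeric EGFP fused at the N terminus of FOidr_110, an unmutated intrinsically disordered region taken from the human fusion protein MSH6_FBXO11. The depositor's note suggests that it spans residues 8 to 83 of that fusion. Consistent with this, the roughly 230 nt insert is annotated as an MSH6 fragment, with no FBXO11-derived sequence called. The construct is intended for expressing the fluorescently tagged IDR in mammalian cells. The associated work concerns protein condensate formation, so imaging of the fusion's localisation or condensate behaviour is the likely use.
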