Addgene plasmid #244662: CL20_mEGFP_FOidr_110
Purpose: Express mEGFP-tagged intrinsically disordered protein (IDR), FOidr_110, derived from human fusion protein MSH6_FBXO11
Depositing lab: Richard Kriwacki. Depositing organization: St. Jude Children's Research Hospital. Publication: Proteome-wide computational analyses reveal links between protein condensate formation and RNA biology. Maiti S, Tripathi S, Baggett DW, Phillips AH, Park CG, Wang J, Wahiduzzaman, Freyaldenhoven WT, Kinger S, Pioso BJ, Bollinger JC, Somjee R, Lang B, Babu MM, Kriwacki RW. Sci Adv. 2025 Dec 5;11(49):eady1420. doi: 10.1126/sciadv.ady1420. Epub 2025 Dec 3. PubMed 41337585.
Backbone
  Vector backbone: CL20
  Vector type: Mammalian Expression
Growth in bacteria
  Bacterial resistance: Ampicillin, 100 μg/mL
  Growth temperature: 37°C
  Growth strain: NEB Stable
  Copy number: High Copy
Gene/Insert
  Gene/Insert name: FOidr_110
  Species: H. sapiens (human)
  Mutation: Unmutated
  Tag / fusion protein: monomeric EGFP (N terminal on insert)
  Cloning method: Restriction Enzyme; 5′ cloning site Unknown (unknown if destroyed)
Terms and licenses: Academic/Nonprofit Terms; Industry Terms: Not Available to Industry
Depositor comments: MSH6_FBXO11_8_83
How to cite: CL20_mEGFP_FOidr_110 was a gift from Richard Kriwacki (Addgene plasmid # 244662 ; http://n2t.net/addgene:244662 ; RRID:Addgene_244662)
